Addgene plasmid #198739: pCMV_psychLight1
Purpose: Expresses psychLight1 in mammalian cells
Depositing lab: Lin Tian. Depositing organization: University of California, Davis. Publication: Psychedelic-inspired drug discovery using an engineered biosensor. Dong C, Ly C, Dunlap LE, Vargas MV, Sun J, Hwang IW, Azinfar A, Oh WC, Wetsel WC, Olson DE, Tian L. Cell. 2021 Apr 8. pii: S0092-8674(21)00374-3. doi: 10.1016/j.cell.2021.03.043. PubMed 33915107.
Backbone
  Vector backbone: pEGFP_N1
  Backbone size w/o insert (bp): 3988
  Total vector size (bp): 6073
  Vector type: Mammalian Expression
Growth in bacteria
  Bacterial resistance: Kanamycin, 50 μg/mL
  Growth temperature: 37°C
  Growth strain: DH5alpha
  Copy number: High Copy
Gene/Insert
  Gene/Insert name: psychLight1
  Species: Synthetic
  Insert size (bp): 2085
  Promoter: CAG
  Tag / fusion protein: Flag tag (N terminal on insert)
  Cloning method: Restriction Enzyme; 5′ cloning site HindIII (not destroyed); 3′ cloning site NotI (not destroyed)
  Sequencing primers: 5′ atgaagacgatcatcgccctgagc; 3′ ttatacacaactgactttttcgtttacgcc
Terms and licenses: Academic/Nonprofit Terms; Industry Terms: Not Available to Industry
How to cite: pCMV_psychLight1 was a gift from Lin Tian (Addgene plasmid # 198739 ; http://n2t.net/addgene:198739 ; RRID:Addgene_198739)
