[The description below was written by a language model from this plasmid's Addgene catalogue record and pLannotate feature annotations shown in this document.]
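Description:
pCMV_psychLight1 is a mammalian expression plasmid built on the pEGFP_N1 backbone, about 6.1 kb in total, carrying a roughly 2.1 kb synthetic insert that encodes the psychLight1 biosensor. It is maintained in E. coli at high copy through a ColE1/pUC-type origin and selected with kanamycin. The resistance gene is the Tn5 aminoglycoside phosphotransferase (NeoR/KanR). It sits behind tandem bacterial (AmpR-type) and SV40 early promoters and ends at an HSV TK polyadenylation signal, so the same cassette can also provide G418 selection in mammalian cells. An f1 origin is also present.

The insert lies between retained HindIII and NotI sites and is followed by the SV40 poly(A) signal. The catalogue entry gives the promoter as CAG. However, the plasmid name and the annotated sequence both indicate the CMV immediate-early enhancer and promoter directly upstream of the coding region, and no CAG-specific elements are annotated, so expression appears to be CMV-driven.

The open reading frame begins with an N-terminal FLAG epitope. It then contains segments with homology to serotonin 5-HT2-family G protein-coupled receptors on either side of a GFP-derived module annotated as cEGFP. The automated annotation matches the receptor segments to HTR2B orthologues, but the record does not state which receptor they come from. This layout fits a receptor-based fluorescent sensor, in which the fluorescent protein is embedded within the receptor so that ligand-induced conformational changes are reported optically. The stated purpose is expression of psychLight1 in mammalian cells, and the associated work concerns psychedelic-inspired drug discovery using an engineered biosensor.
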