Features (pLannotate 1.2.2; 17 found; start..end, strand, type, name):
     44..247     +  promoter       CMV promoter: human cytomegalovirus (CMV) immediate early promoter
    270..306     +  misc_feature   MCS (fragment): multiple cloning site
    368..388     +  CDS            3xFLAG (fragment): three tandem FLAG® epitope tags
    830..1006    +  CDS            HTR2B: 5HT2B_PIG - Experimental evidence at transcript level: Swiss-Prot protein existence level 2. G-protein coupled receptor for 5-hydroxytryptamine (serotonin). Also functions as a receptor for various ergot alkaloid derivatives and psychoactive substances. Ligand binding causes a conformation change that triggers signaling via guanine nucleotide- binding proteins (G proteins) and modulates the activity of down-stream effectors. Beta-arrestin family members inhibit signaling via G proteins and mediate activation of alternative signaling pathways. Signaling activates a phosphatidylinositol-calcium
   1187..1921    +  CDS            cEGFP: cEGFP is a basic (constitutively fluorescent) green fluorescent protein published in 2008, derived from Aequorea victoria.
   2051..2203    +  CDS            HTR2B (fragment): 5HT2B_CAVPO - Experimental evidence at transcript level: Swiss-Prot protein existence level 2. G-protein coupled receptor for 5-hydroxytryptamine (serotonin). Also functions as a receptor for various ergot alkaloid derivatives and psychoactive substances. Ligand binding causes a conformation change that triggers signaling via guanine nucleotide- binding proteins (G proteins) and modulates the activity of down-stream effectors. Beta-arrestin family members inhibit signaling via G proteins and mediate activation of alternative signaling pathways. Signaling activates a phosphatidylinositol-calciu
   2440..2523    +  CDS            large T antigen (fragment): large T antigen from SV40 (simian virus 40)
   2546..2667    +  polyA_signal   SV40 poly(A) signal: SV40 polyadenylation signal
   2701..3129    -  rep_origin     f1 ori (sequence partly withheld): f1 bacteriophage origin of replication; arrow indicates direction of (+) strand synthesis
   3156..3260    +  promoter       AmpR promoter: bla
   3262..3619    +  promoter       SV40 promoter: SV40 enhancer and early promoter
   3654..4448    +  CDS            NeoR/KanR: aminoglycoside phosphotransferase from Tn5; aph(3')-II (or nptII); confers resistance to neomycin, kanamycin, and G418 (Geneticin®)
   4469..4621    +  CDS            ble (fragment): BLE_KLEPN - Experimental evidence at protein level: Swiss-Prot protein existence level 1. Binding protein with a strong affinity to the bleomycin family of antibiotics. Binds to CL990; an antimitotic-antibiotic compound. From Klebsiella pneumoniae.
   4680..4727    +  polyA_signal   HSV TK poly(A) signal: herpes simplex virus thymidine kinase polyadenylation signal (Cole and Stacy, 1985)
   4818..4834    -  polyA_signal   bGH poly(A) signal (fragment): bovine growth hormone polyadenylation signal
   5056..5644    +  rep_origin     ori: high-copy-number ColE1/pMB1/pBR322/pUC origin of replication
   5819..43      +  enhancer       CMV enhancer (across the origin): human cytomegalovirus immediate early enhancer
>Addgene plasmid #198739 | pCMV_psychLight1 | addgene full sequence | sequence record 388781 | Addgene NGS Result
TACTTGGCAGTACATCTACGTATTAGTCATCGCTATTACCATGGTGATGCGGTTTTGGCAGTACATCAAT
GGGCGTGGATAGCGGTTTGACTCACGGGGATTTCCAAGTCTCCACCCCATTGACGTCAATGGGAGTTTGT
TTTGGCACCAAAATCAACGGGACTTTCCAAAATGTCGTAACAACTCCGCCCCATTGACGCAAATGGGCGG
TAGGCGTGTACGGTGGGAGGTCTATATAAGCAGAGCTGGTTTAGTGAACCGTCAGATCCGCTAGCGCTAC
CGGACTCAGATCTCGAGCTCAAGCTTACCGGTGCGCGCCATGAAGACGATCATCGCCCTGAGCTACATCT
TCTGCCTGGTGTTCGCCGACTACAAGGACGATGATGACGCCATGGACATACTTTGTGAAGAGAATACTTC
ACTCTCTTCTACTACTAACTCTCTTATGCAACTGAACGATGATACCCGATTGTACTCAAACGACTTCAAT
TCCGGCGAAGCGAACACCAGTGACGCATTCAACTGGACTGTCGATTCTGAAAACAGAACTAATCTGTCAT
GCGAGGGTTGTCTTAGTCCCTCTTGTCTCAGCCTGTTGCACCTCCAGGAAAAGAACTGGTCAGCACTGCT
CACTGCGGTAGTGATAATACTCACTATTGCTGGCAATATTCTCGTAATTATGGCAGTCTCCTTGGAGAAG
AAACTCCAAAACGCCACAAATTATTTTCTTATGAGCCTTGCCATCGCAGATATGCTCTTGGGATTTTTGG
TGATGCCTGTGAGTATGCTCACGATACTGTATGGATATCGCTGGCCTCTGCCGTCTAAACTTTGCGCTGT
GTGGATTTACTTGGATGTCCTTTTTTCAACTGCGAGTATTATGCATCTTTGCGCCATTAGTCTTGATAGG
TATGTGGCTATCCAAAATCCTGCTCACCATTCCCGCTTTAATAGTAGAACTAAGGCTTTTCTGAAAATAA
TAGCAGTGTGGACCATATCTGTCGGCATAAGCATGCCTATCCCCGTATTTGGACTTCAAGATGACTCAAA
GGTATTCAAAGAAGGGTCATGTCTGCTGGCCGATGACAATTTCGTGCTTATTGGATCCTTCGTCAGTTTC
TTCATTCCTTTGACAATCATGGTGATTACCTACTTTCTTACGATTAAATCTTTGCAAAAGCAGCTGAGCT
CAGGTTATAACGTCTATATCAAGGCCGACAAGCAGAAGAACGGCATCAAGGCGAACTTCAAGATCCGCCA
CAACATCGAGGACGGCGGCGTGCAGCTCGCCTACCACTACCAGCAGAACACCCCCATCGGCGACGGCCCC
GTGCTGCTGCCCGACAACCACTACCTGAGCGTGCAGTCCAAACTTTCGAAAGACCCCAACGAGAAGCGCG
ATCACATGGTCCTGCTGGAGTTCGTGACCGCCGCCGGGATCACTCTCGGCATGGACGAGCTGTACAAGGG
CGGTACCGGAGGGAGCATGGTGAGCAAGGGCGAGGAGCTGTTCACCGGGGTGGTGCCCATCCTGGTCGAG
CTGGACGGCGACGTAAACGGCCACAAGTTCAGCGTGTCCGGCGAGGGTGAGGGCGATGCCACCTACGGCA
AGCTGACCCTGAAGTTCATCTGCACCACCGGCAAGCTGCCCGTGCCCTGGCCCACCCTCGTGACCACCCT
GACCTACGGCGTGCAGTGCTTCAGCCGCTACCCCGACCACATGAAGCAGCACGACTTCTTCAAGTCCGCC
ATGCCCGAAGGCTACATCCAGGAGCGCACCATCTTCTTCAAGGACGACGGCAACTACAAGACCCGCGCCG
AGGTGAAGTTCGAGGGCGACACCCTGGTGAACCGCATCGAGCTGAAGGGCATCGACTTCAAGGAGGACGG
CAACATCCTGGGGCACAAGCTGGAGTACAACTTTAATATGCATGACCAACTGAATGAGCAAAAGGCTTGT
AAGGTACTCGGCATAGTCTTCTTTCTGTTTGTGGTGATGTGGTGTCCCTTCTTTATAACGAATATCATGG
CAGTGATCTGCAAGGAATCATGCAATGAGGATGTGATCGGGGCACTTCTGAACGTTTTCGTGTGGATAGG
GTATCTGTCAAGTGCTGTGAACCCACTGGTCTATACCTTGTTTAATAAGACATACCGCTCAGCCTTTTCA
CGGTATATTCAATGTCAGTATAAGGAAAACAAGAAACCTCTGCAACTTATTCTTGTGAACACTATCCCTG
CCCTGGCTTATAAGTCATCACAGTTGCAGATGGGCCAGAAAAAAAATTCCAAGCAGGACGCGAAGACAAC
AGACAACGATTGTAGTATGGTTGCCCTCGGCAAGCAGCACAGTGAAGAAGCGAGCAAAGACAATAGTGAT
GGCGTAAACGAAAAAGTCAGTTGTGTATAACAACCTGATGTACAGCGGCCGCGACTCTAGATCATAATCA
GCCATACCACATTTGTAGAGGTTTTACTTGCTTTAAAAAACCTCCCACACCTCCCCCTGAACCTGAAACA
TAAAATGAATGCAATTGTTGTTGTTAACTTGTTTATTGCAGCTTATAATGGTTACAAATAAAGCAATAGC
ATCACAAATTTCACAAATAAAGCATTTTTTTCACTGCATTCTAGTTGTGGTTTGTCCAAACTCATCAATG
TATCTTAAGGCGTAAATTGTAAGCGTTAATATTTTGTTAAAATTCGCGTTAAATTTTTGTTAAATCAGCT
CATTTTTTAACCAATAGGCCGAAATCGGCAAAATCCCTTATAAATCAAAAGAATAGACCGAGATAGGGT
[37 nt withheld, positions 2800-2836]
AAAGAACGTGGACTCCAACGTCAAAGG
[49 nt withheld, positions 2864-2912]
T
[91 nt withheld, positions 2914-3004]
G
[124 nt withheld, positions 3006-3129]
CAGGTGGCACTTTTCGGGGAAATGTGCGCGGAACCCCTATTTGTTTATTTTTCTAAATACATTCAAATAT
GTATCCGCTCATGAGACAATAACCCTGATAAATGCTTCAATAATATTGAAAAAGGAAGAGTCCTGAGGCG
GAAAGAACCAGCTGTGGAATGTGTGTCAGTTAGGGTGTGGAAAGTCCCCAGGCTCCCCAGCAGGCAGAAG
TATGCAAAGCATGCATCTCAATTAGTCAGCAACCAGGTGTGGAAAGTCCCCAGGCTCCCCAGCAGGCAGA
AGTATGCAAAGCATGCATCTCAATTAGTCAGCAACCATAGTCCCGCCCCTAACTCCGCCCATCCCGCCCC
TAACTCCGCCCAGTTCCGCCCATTCTCCGCCCCATGGCTGACTAATTTTTTTTATTTATGCAGAGGCCGA
GGCCGCCTCGGCCTCTGAGCTATTCCAGAAGTAGTGAGGAGGCTTTTTTGGAGGCCTAGGCTTTTGCAAA
GATCGATCAAGAGACAGGATGAGGATCGTTTCGCATGATTGAACAAGATGGATTGCACGCAGGTTCTCCG
GCCGCTTGGGTGGAGAGGCTATTCGGCTATGACTGGGCACAACAGACAATCGGCTGCTCTGATGCCGCCG
TGTTCCGGCTGTCAGCGCAGGGGCGCCCGGTTCTTTTTGTCAAGACCGACCTGTCCGGTGCCCTGAATGA
ACTGCAAGACGAGGCAGCGCGGCTATCGTGGCTGGCCACGACGGGCGTTCCTTGCGCAGCTGTGCTCGAC
GTTGTCACTGAAGCGGGAAGGGACTGGCTGCTATTGGGCGAAGTGCCGGGGCAGGATCTCCTGTCATCTC
ACCTTGCTCCTGCCGAGAAAGTATCCATCATGGCTGATGCAATGCGGCGGCTGCATACGCTTGATCCGGC
TACCTGCCCATTCGACCACCAAGCGAAACATCGCATCGAGCGAGCACGTACTCGGATGGAAGCCGGTCTT
GTCGATCAGGATGATCTGGACGAAGAGCATCAGGGGCTCGCGCCAGCCGAACTGTTCGCCAGGCTCAAGG
CGAGCATGCCCGACGGCGAGGATCTCGTCGTGACCCATGGCGATGCCTGCTTGCCGAATATCATGGTGGA
AAATGGCCGCTTTTCTGGATTCATCGACTGTGGCCGGCTGGGTGTGGCGGACCGCTATCAGGACATAGCG
TTGGCTACCCGTGATATTGCTGAAGAGCTTGGCGGCGAATGGGCTGACCGCTTCCTCGTGCTTTACGGTA
TCGCCGCTCCCGATTCGCAGCGCATCGCCTTCTATCGCCTTCTTGACGAGTTCTTCTGAGCGGGACTCTG
GGGTTCGAAATGACCGACCAAGCGACGCCCAACCTGCCATCACGAGATTTCGATTCCACCGCCGCCTTCT
ATGAAAGGTTGGGCTTCGGAATCGTTTTCCGGGACGCCGGCTGGATGATCCTCCAGCGCGGGGATCTCAT
GCTGGAGTTCTTCGCCCACCCTAGGGGGAGGCTAACTGAAACACGGAAGGAGACAATACCGGAAGGAACC
CGCGCTATGACGGCAATAAAAAGACAGAATAAAACGCACGGTGTTGGGTCGTTTGTTCATAAACGCGGGG
TTCGGTCCCAGGGCTGGCACTCTGTCGATACCCCACCGAGACCCCATTGGGGCCAATACGCCCGCGTTTC
TTCCTTTTCCCCACCCCACCCCCCAAGTTCGGGTGAAGGCCCAGGGCTCGCAGCCAACGTCGGGGCGGCA
GGCCCTGCCATAGCCTCAGGTTACTCATATATACTTTAGATTGATTTAAAACTTCATTTTTAATTTAAAA
GGATCTAGGTGAAGATCCTTTTTGATAATCTCATGACCAAAATCCCTTAACGTGAGTTTTCGTTCCACTG
AGCGTCAGACCCCGTAGAAAAGATCAAAGGATCTTCTTGAGATCCTTTTTTTCTGCGCGTAATCTGCTGC
TTGCAAACAAAAAAACCACCGCTACCAGCGGTGGTTTGTTTGCCGGATCAAGAGCTACCAACTCTTTTTC
CGAAGGTAACTGGCTTCAGCAGAGCGCAGATACCAAATACTGTTCTTCTAGTGTAGCCGTAGTTAGGCCA
CCACTTCAAGAACTCTGTAGCACCGCCTACATACCTCGCTCTGCTAATCCTGTTACCAGTGGCTGCTGCC
AGTGGCGATAAGTCGTGTCTTACCGGGTTGGACTCAAGACGATAGTTACCGGATAAGGCGCAGCGGTCGG
GCTGAACGGGGGGTTCGTGCACACAGCCCAGCTTGGAGCGAACGACCTACACCGAACTGAGATACCTACA
GCGTGAGCTATGAGAAAGCGCCACGCTTCCCGAAGGGAGAAAGGCGGACAGGTATCCGGTAAGCGGCAGG
GTCGGAACAGGAGAGCGCACGAGGGAGCTTCCAGGGGGAAACGCCTGGTATCTTTATAGTCCTGTCGGGT
TTCGCCACCTCTGACTTGAGCGTCGATTATTGTGATGCTCGTCAGGGGGGCGGAGCCTATGGAAAAACGC
CAGCAACGCGGCCTTTTTACGGTTCCTGGCCTTTTGCTGGCCTTTTGCTCACATGTTCTTTCCTGCGTTA
TCCCCTGATTCTGTGGATAACCGTATTACCGCCATGCATTAGTTATTAATAGTAATCAATTACGGGGTCA
TTAGTTCATAGCCCATATATGGAGTTCCGCGTTACATAACTTACGGTAAATGGCCCGCCTGGCTGACCGC
CCAACGACCCCCGCCCATTGACGTCAATAATGACGTATGTTCCCATAGTAACGCCAATAGGGACTTTCCA
TTGACGTCAATGGGTGGAGTATTTACGGTAAACTGCCCACTTGGCAGTACATCAAGTGTATCATATGCCA
AGTACGCCCCCTATTGACGTCAATGACGGTAAATGGCCCGCCTGGCATTATGCCCAGTACATGACCTTAT
GGGACTTTCC
